>Addgene plasmid #192297 | pEN_TT 3xFLAG-KIF20A | addgene full sequence | sequence record 375719 | Addgene NGS Result
CTGACGGATGGCCTTTTTGCGTTTCTACAAACTCTTCCTGTTAGTTAGTTACTTAAGCTCGGGCCCCAAA
TAATGATTTTATTTTGACTGATAGTGACCTGTTCGTTGCAACAAATTGATAAGCAATGCTTTTTTATAAT
GCCAACTTTGTACAAAAAAGCAGGCTTTAAAGGAACCAATTCAGTCGACTGGATCCCGAGTTTACTCCCT
ATCAGTGATAGAGAACGTATGTCGAGTTTACTCCCTATCAGTGATAGAGAACGATGTCGAGTTTACTCCC
TATCAGTGATAGAGAACGTATGTCGAGTTTACTCCCTATCAGTGATAGAGAACGTATGTCGAGTTTACTC
CCTATCAGTGATAGAGAACGTATGTCGAGTTTATCCCTATCAGTGATAGAGAACGTATGTCGAGTTTACT
CCCTATCAGTGATAGAGAACGTATGTCGAGGTAGGCGTGTACGGTGGGAGGCCTATATAAGCAGAGCTCG
TTTAGTGAACCGTCAGATCGCCACTAGTATGGACTACAAAGACCATGACGGTGATTATAAAGATCATGAC
ATCGATTACAAGGATGACGATGACAAGATGTCGCAAGGGATCCTTTCTCCGCCAGCGGGCTTGCTGTCCG
ATGACGATGTCGTAGTTTCTCCCATGTTTGAGTCCACAGCTGCAGATTTGGGGTCTGTGGTACGCAAGAA
CCTGCTATCAGACTGCTCTGTCGTCTCTACCTCCCTAGAGGACAAGCAGCAGGTTCCATCTGAGGACAGT
ATGGAGAAGGTGAAAGTATACTTGAGGGTTAGGCCCTTGTTACCTTCAGAGTTGGAACGACAGGAAGATC
AGGGTTGTGTCCGTATTGAGAATGTGGAGACCCTTGTTCTACAAGCACCCAAGGACTCTTTTGCCCTGAA
GAGCAATGAACGGGGAATTGGCCAAGCCACACACAGGTTCACCTTTTCCCAGATCTTTGGGCCAGAAGTG
GGACAGGCATCCTTCTTCAACCTAACTGTGAAGGAGATGGTAAAGGATGTACTCAAAGGGCAGAACTGGC
TCATCTATACATATGGAGTCACTAACTCAGGGAAAACCCACACGATTCAAGGTACCATCAAGGATGGAGG
GATTCTCCCCCGGTCCCTGGCGCTGATCTTCAATAGCCTCCAAGGCCAACTTCATCCAACACCTGATCTG
AAGCCCTTGCTCTCCAATGAGGTAATCTGGCTAGACAGCAAGCAGATCCGACAGGAGGAAATGAAGAAGC
TGTCCCTGCTAAATGGAGGCCTCCAAGAGGAGGAGCTGTCCACTTCCTTGAAGAGGAGTGTCTACATCGA
AAGTCGGATAGGTACCAGCACCAGCTTCGACAGTGGCATTGCTGGGCTCTCTTCTATCAGTCAGTGTACC
AGCAGTAGCCAGCTGGATGAAACAAGTCATCGATGGGCACAGCCAGACACTGCCCCACTACCTGTCCCGG
CAAACATTCGCTTCTCCATCTGGATCTCATTCTTTGAGATCTACAACGAACTGCTTTATGACCTATTAGA
ACCGCCTAGCCAACAGCGCAAGAGGCAGACTTTGCGGCTATGCGAGGATCAAAATGGCAATCCCTATGTG
AAAGATCTCAACTGGATTCATGTGCAAGATGCTGAGGAGGCCTGGAAGCTCCTAAAAGTGGGTCGTAAGA
ACCAGAGCTTTGCCAGCACCCACCTCAACCAGAACTCCAGCCGCAGTCACAGCATCTTCTCAATCAGGAT
CCTACACCTTCAGGGGGAAGGAGATATAGTCCCCAAGATCAGCGAGCTGTCACTCTGTGATCTGGCTGGC
TCAGAGCGCTGCAAAGATCAGAAGAGTGGTGAACGGTTGAAGGAAGCAGGAAACATTAACACCTCTCTAC
ACACCCTGGGCCGCTGTATTGCTGCCCTTCGTCAAAACCAGCAGAACCGGTCAAAGCAGAACCTGGTTCC
CTTCCGTGACAGCAAGTTGACTCGAGTGTTCCAAGGTTTCTTCACAGGCCGAGGCCGTTCCTGCATGATT
GTCAATGTGAATCCCTGTGCATCTACCTATGATGAAACTCTTCATGTGGCCAAGTTCTCAGCCATTGCTA
GCCAGCTTGTGCATGCCCCACCTATGCAACTGGGATTCCCATCCCTGCACTCGTTCATCAAGGAACATAG
TCTTCAGGTATCCCCCAGCTTAGAGAAAGGGGCTAAGGCAGACACAGGCCTTGATGATGATATTGAAAAT
GAAGCTGACATCTCCATGTATGGCAAAGAGGAGCTCCTACAAGTTGTGGAAGCCATGAAGACACTGCTTT
TGAAGGAACGACAGGAAAAGCTACAGCTGGAGATGCATCTCCGAGATGAAATTTGCAATGAGATGGTAGA
ACAGATGCAACAGCGGGAACAGTGGTGCAGTGAACATTTGGACACCCAAAAGGAACTATTGGAGGAAATG
TATGAAGAAAAACTAAATATCCTCAAGGAGTCACTGACAAGTTTTTACCAAGAAGAGATTCAGGAGCGGG
ATGAAAAGATTGAAGAGCTAGAAGCTCTCTTGCAGGAAGCCAGACAACAGTCAGTGGCCCATCAGCAATC
AGGGTCTGAATTGGCCCTACGGCGGTCACAAAGGTTGGCAGCTTCTGCCTCCACCCAGCAGCTTCAGGAG
GTTAAAGCTAAATTACAGCAGTGCAAAGCAGAGCTAAACTCTACCACTGAAGAGTTGCATAAGTATCAGA
AAATGTTAGAACCACCACCCTCAGCCAAGCCCTTCACCATTGATGTGGACAAGAAGTTAGAAGAGGGCCA
GAAGAATATAAGGCTGTTGCGGACAGAGCTTCAGAAACTTGGTGAGTCTCTCCAATCAGCAGAGAGAGCT
TGTTGCCACAGCACTGGGGCAGGAAAACTTCGTCAAGCCTTGACCACTTGTGATGACATCTTAATCAAAC
AGGACCAGACTCTGGCTGAACTGCAGAACAACATGGTGCTAGTGAAACTGGACCTTCGGAAGAAGGCAGC
ATGTATTGCTGAGCAGTATCATACTGTGTTGAAACTCCAAGGCCAGGTTTCTGCCAAAAAGCGCCTTGGT
ACCAACCAGGAAAATCAGCAACCAAACCAACAACCACCAGGGAAGAAACCATTCCTTCGAAATTTACTTC
CCCGAACACCAACCTGCCAAAGCTCAACAGACTGCAGCCCTTATGCCCGGATCCTACGCTCACGGCGTTC
CCCTTTACTCAAATCTGGGCCTTTTGGCAAAAAGTACTAACAATTGGAAGACTAATGCGTTTTCGAGATA
TCTAGACCCAGCTTTCTTGTACAAAGTTGGCATTATAAGAAAGCATTGCTTATCAATTTGTTGCAACGAA
CAGGTCACTATCAGTCAAAATAAAATCATTATTTGCCATCCAGCTGCAGCTCTGGCCCGTGTCTCAAAAT
CTCTGATGTTACATTGCACAAGATAAAAATATATCATCATGAACAATAAAACTGTCTGCTTACATAAACA
GTAATACAAGGGGTGTTATGAGCCATATTCAACGGGAAACGTCGAGGCCGCGATTAAATTCCAACATGGA
TGCTGATTTATATGGGTATAAATGGGCTCGCGATAATGTCGGGCAATCAGGTGCGACAATCTATCGCTTG
TATGGGAAGCCCGATGCGCCAGAGTTGTTTCTGAAACATGGCAAAGGTAGCGTTGCCAATGATGTTACAG
ATGAGATGGTCAGACTAAACTGGCTGACGGAATTTATGCCTCTTCCGACCATCAAGCATTTTATCCGTAC
TCCTGATGATGCATGGTTACTCACCACTGCGATCCCCGGAAAAACAGCATTCCAGGTATTAGAAGAATAT
CCTGATTCAGGTGAAAATATTGTTGATGCGCTGGCAGTGTCCCTGCGCCGGTTGCATTCGATTCCTGTTT
GTAATTGTCCTTTTAACAGCGATCGCGTATTTCGTCTCGCTCAGGCGCAATCACGAATGAATAACGGTTT
GGTTGATGCGAGTGATTTTGATGACGAGCGTAATGGCTGGCCTGTTGAACAAGTCTGGAAAGAAATGCAT
AAACTTTTGCCATTCTCACCGGATTCAGTCGTCACTCATGGTGATTTCTCACTTGATAACCTTATTTTTG
ACGAGGGGAAATTAGGCCGGGAAGCCGATCTCGGCTTGAACGAATTGTTAGGTGGCGGTACTTGGGTCGA
TATCAAAGTGCATCACTTCTTCCCGTATGCCCAACTTTGTATAGAGAGCCACTGCGGGATCGTCACCGTA
ATCTGCTTGCACGTAGATCACATAAGCACCAAGCGCGTTGGCCTCATGCTTGAGGAGATTGATGAGCGCG
GTGGCAATGCCCTGCCTCCGGTGCTCGCCGGAGACTGCGAGATCATAGATATAGATCTCACTACGCGGCT
GCTCAAACTTGGGCAGAACGTAAGCCGCGAGAGCGCCAACAACCGCTTCTTGGTCGAAGGCAGCAAGCGC
GATGAATGTCTTACTACGGAGCAAGTTCCCGAGGTAATCGGAGTCCGGCTGATGTTGGGAGTAGGTGGCT
ACGTCTCCGAACTCACGACCGAAAAGATCAAGAGCAGCCCGCATGGATTTGACTTGGTCAGGGCCGAGCC
TACATGTGCGAATGATGCCCATACTTGAGCCACCTAACTTTGTTTTAGGGCGACTGCCCTGCTGCGTAAC
ATCGTTGCTGCTGCGTAACATCGTTGCTGCTCCATAACATCAAACATCGACCCACGGCGTAACGCGCTTG
CTGCTTGGATGCCCGAGGCATAGACTGTACAAAAAAACAGTCATAACAAGCCATGAAAACCGCCACTGCG
CCGTTACCACCGCTGCGTTCGGTCAAGGTTCTGGACCAGTTGCGTGAGCGCATACGCTACTTGCATTACA
GTTTACGAACCGAACAGGCTTATGTCAACTGGGTTCGTGCCTTCATCCGTTTCCACGGTGTGCGTCACCC
GGCAACCTTGGGCAGCAGCGAAGTCGAGGCATTTCTGTCCTGGCTGGCGAACGAGCGCAAGGTTTCGGTC
TCCACGCATCGTCAGGCATTGGCGGCCTTGCTGTTCTTCTACGGCAAGGTGCTGTGCACGGATCTGCCCT
GGCTTCAGGAGATCGGAAGACCTCGGCCGTCGCGGCGCTTGCCGGTGGTGCTGACCCCGGATGAAGTGGT
TCGCATCCTCGGTTTTCTGGAAGGCGAGCATCGTTTGTTCGCCCAGGACTCTAGCTATAGTTCTAGTGGT
TGGCTACTAATAGGTTGTATTGATGTTGGACGAGTCGGAATCGCAGACCGATACCAGGATCTTGCCATCC
TATGGAACTGCCTCGGTGAGTTTTCTCCTTCATTACAGAAACGGCTTTTTCAAAAATATGGTATTGATAA
TCCTGATATGAATAAATTGCAGTTTCATTTGATGCTCGATGAGTTTTTCTAATCAGAATTGGTTAATTGG
TTGTAACACTGGCAGAGCATTACGCTGACTTGACGGGACGGCGCAAGCTCATGACCAAAATCCCTTAACG
TGAGTTTTCGTTCCACTGAGCGTCAGACCCCGTAGAAAAGATCAAAGGATCTTCTTGAGATCCTTTTTTT
CTGCGCGTAATCTGCTGCTTGCAAACAAAAAAACCACCGCTACCAGCGGTGGTTTGTTTGCCGGATCAAG
AGCTACCAACTCTTTTTCCGAAGGTAACTGGCTTCAGCAGAGCGCAGATACCAAATACTGTTCTTCTAGT
GTAGCCGTAGTTAGGCCACCACTTCAAGAACTCTGTAGCACCGCCTACATACCTCGCTCTGCTAATCCTG
TTACCAGTGGCTGCTGCCAGTGGCGATAAGTCGTGTCTTACCGGGTTGGACTCAAGACGATAGTTACCGG
ATAAGGCGCAGCGGTCGGGCTGAACGGGGGGTTCGTGCACACAGCCCAGCTTGGAGCGAACGACCTACAC
CGAACTGAGATACCTACAGCGTGAGCTATGAGAAAGCGCCACGCTTCCCGAAGGGAGAAAGGCGGACAGG
TATCCGGTAAGCGGCAGGGTCGGAACAGGAGAGCGCACGAGGGAGCTTCCAGGGGGAAACGCCTGGTATC
TTTATAGTCCTGTCGGGTTTCGCCACCTCTGACTTGAGCGTCGATTTTTGTGATGCTCGTCAGGGGGGCG
GAGCCTATGGAAAAACGCCAGCAACGCGGCCTTTTTACGGTTCCTGGCCTTTTGCTGGCCTTTTGCTCAC
ATGTTCTTTCCTGCGTTATCCCCTGATTCTGTGGATAACCGTATTACCGCTAGCATGGATCTCGGGGACG
TCTAACTACTAAGCGAGAGTAGGGAACTGCCAGGCATCAAATAAAACGAAAGGCTCAGTCGGAAGACTGG
GCCTTTCGTTTTATCTGTTGTTTGTCGGTGAACGCTCTCCTGAGTAGGACAAATCCGCCGGGAGCGGATT
TGAACGTTGTGAAGCAACGGCCCGGAGGGTGGCGGGCAGGACGCCCGCCATAAACTGCCAGGCATCAAAC
TAAGCAGAAGGCCATC
Features (pLannotate 1.2.2; 13 found; start..end, strand, type, name):
     67..166     +  protein_bind   attL1: mutant version of attL; recombination site for the Gateway® LR reaction LR Clonase™
    198..512     +  promoter       tight TRE promoter: Tet-responsive promoter PTight, consisting of seven tet operator sequences followed by the minimal CMV promoter
    522..587     +  CDS            3xFLAG: three tandem FLAG® epitope tags, followed by an enterokinase cleavage site
    588..3257    +  CDS            KIF20A: KI20A_HUMAN - Also known as MKLP2, RAB6KIFL. Experimental evidence at protein level: Swiss-Prot protein existence level 1. Mitotic kinesin required for chromosome passenger complex (CPC)-mediated cytokinesis. Following phosphorylation by PLK1, involved in recruitment of PLK1 to the central spindle. Interacts with guanosine triphosphate (GTP)-bound forms of RAB6A and RAB6B. May act as a motor required for the retrograde RAB6 regulated transport of Golgi membranes and associated vesicles along microtubules. Has a microtubule plus end- directed motility. From Homo sapiens (Human).
   3296..3395    -  protein_bind   attL2: mutant version of attL; recombination site for the Gateway® LR reaction LR Clonase™
   3518..4144    +  CDS            KanR (fragment): aminoglycoside phosphotransferase; aph(3')-Ia; confers resistance to kanamycin in bacteria or G418 (Geneticin®) in eukaryotes
   4178..4711    -  CDS            GmR: gentamycin acetyltransferase; aacC1; confers resistance to gentamycin
   4900..4928    -  promoter       Pc promoter: intI1 (promoter lies within the coding sequence); class 1 integron promoter
   4906..5253    -  CDS            YPR2_ECOLX (fragment): Protein predicted: Swiss-Prot protein existence level 4. From Escherichia coli.
   5258..5442    +  CDS            KanR (fragment): aminoglycoside phosphotransferase; aph(3')-Ia; confers resistance to kanamycin in bacteria or G418 (Geneticin®) in eukaryotes
   5585..6173    +  rep_origin     ori: high-copy-number ColE1/pMB1/pBR322/pUC origin of replication
   6341..6384    -  terminator     rrnB T1 terminator: Escherichia coli rrnB; transcription terminator T1 from the E. coli rrnB gene
   6516..17      +  terminator     rrnB T2 terminator (across the origin): transcription terminator T2 from the E. coli rrnB gene
