[The description below was written by a language model from this plasmid's Addgene catalogue record and pLannotate feature annotations shown in this document.]
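Description:
pEN_TT 3xFLAG-KIF20A is a Gateway entry vector built on the pEN_TTmiRC2 backbone, designed to carry a tetracycline-inducible expression cassette for epitope-tagged human KIF20A into a destination vector. It is about 6.5 kb and propagates in E. coli at high copy from a ColE1/pUC-type origin. Selection is by gentamicin, conferred by the aacC1 gentamicin acetyltransferase gene driven by a class 1 integron Pc promoter. The feature table also shows two fragments of a kanamycin resistance gene flanking this cassette, which suggests the gentamicin marker was inserted into, and disrupted, an original KanR gene. rrnB T1 and T2 terminators lie upstream of the Gateway cassette and insulate it from read-through transcription from the backbone.

The payload lies between attL1 and attL2, the recombination sites used in the LR Clonase reaction. It consists of the tight TRE promoter (seven tet operators fused to a minimal CMV promoter), followed by an N-terminal 3xFLAG tag joined directly to the KIF20A coding sequence, which was cloned between SpeI and MfeI sites. KIF20A, also called MKLP2 or RAB6KIFL, is a plus-end-directed mitotic kinesin involved in chromosome passenger complex-mediated cytokinesis and in RAB6-associated Golgi transport. Because the promoter sits inside the att sites, the LR reaction transfers the promoter and tagged open reading frame together. No polyadenylation signal is annotated within the cassette, and the tet transactivator is not encoded here, so both are presumably supplied by the destination vector or the host cell. The record does not name the intended destination vector. The stated purpose is doxycycline/tetracycline-inducible expression of 3xFLAG-KIF20A, with the tag allowing detection or immunoprecipitation.
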