Addgene plasmid #192297: pEN_TT 3xFLAG-KIF20A
Purpose: Gateway entry vector for an inducible 3xFLAG-KIF20A
Depositing lab: Kevin Janes. Depositing organization: University of Virginia. Publication: Nucleocytoplasmic transport of active HER2 causes fractional escape from the DCIS-like state. Wang L, Paudel BB, McKnight RA, Janes KA. Nat Commun. 2023 Apr 13;14(1):2110. doi: 10.1038/s41467-023-37914-x. PubMed 37055441.
Backbone
  Vector backbone: pEN_TTmiRC2
  Backbone manufacturer: Addgene #25752
  Vector type: Gateway entry vector
Growth in bacteria
  Bacterial resistance: Gentamicin, 10 μg/mL
  Growth temperature: 37°C
  Growth strain: DH5alpha
  Copy number: High Copy
Gene/Insert
  Gene/Insert name: KIF20A (alt names: MKLP2; RAB6KIFL)
  Species: H. sapiens (human)
  Entrez Gene: KIF20A (a.k.a. MKLP2, RAB6KIFL, RCM6)
  Tag / fusion protein: 3xFLAG (N terminal on insert)
  Cloning method: Restriction Enzyme; 5′ cloning site SpeI (not destroyed); 3′ cloning site MfeI (not destroyed)
Terms and licenses: Academic/Nonprofit Terms; Industry Terms: Not Available to Industry
How to cite: pEN_TT 3xFLAG-KIF20A was a gift from Kevin Janes (Addgene plasmid # 192297 ; http://n2t.net/addgene:192297 ; RRID:Addgene_192297)
